>Addgene plasmid #135436 | pCDF11-SFPQ(276-535) | addgene full sequence | sequence record 271570 | Addgene NGS Result
TAACTGCAGCTCGAGTCTGGTAAAGAAACCGCTGCTGCGAAATTTGAACGCCAGCACATGGACTCGTCTA
CTAGCGCAGCTTAATTAACCTAGGCTGCTGCCACCGCTGAGCAATAACTAGCATAACCCCTTGGGGCCTC
TAAACGGGTCTTGAGGGGTTTTTTGCTGAAACCTCAGGCATTTGAGAAGCACACGGTCACACTGCTTCCG
GTAGTCAATAAACCGGTAAACCAGCAATAGACATAAGCGGCTATTTAACGACCCTGCCCTGAACCGACGA
CCGGGTCATCGTGGCCGGATCTTGCGGCCCCTCGGCTTGAACGAATTGTTAGACATTATTTGCCGACTAC
CTTGGTGATCTCGCCTTTCACGTAGTGGACAAATTCTTCCAACTGATCTGCGCGCGAGGCCAAGCGATCT
TCTTCTTGTCCAAGATAAGCCTGTCTAGCTTCAAGTATGACGGGCTGATACTGGGCCGGCAGGCGCTCCA
TTGCCCAGTCGGCAGCGACATCCTTCGGCGCGATTTTGCCGGTTACTGCGCTGTACCAAATGCGGGACAA
CGTAAGCACTACATTTCGCTCATCGCCAGCCCAGTCGGGCGGCGAGTTCCATAGCGTTAAGGTTTCATTT
AGCGCCTCAAATAGATCCTGTTCAGGAACCGGATCAAAGAGTTCCTCCGCCGCTGGACCTACCAAGGCAA
CGCTATGTTCTCTTGCTTTTGTCAGCAAGATAGCCAGATCAATGTCGATCGTGGCTGGCTCGAAGATACC
TGCAAGAATGTCATTGCGCTGCCATTCTCCAAATTGCAGTTCGCGCTTAGCTGGATAACGCCACGGAATG
ATGTCGTCGTGCACAACAATGGTGACTTCTACAGCGCGGAGAATCTCGCTCTCTCCAGGGGAAGCCGAAG
TTTCCAAAAGGTCGTTGATCAAAGCTCGCCGCGTTGTTTCATCAAGCCTTACGGTCACCGTAACCAGCAA
ATCAATATCACTGTGTGGCTTCAGGCCGCCATCCACTGCGGAGCCGTACAAATGTACGGCCAGCAACGTC
GGTTCGAGATGGCGCTCGATGACGCCAACTACCTCTGATAGTTGAGTCGATACTTCGGCGATCACCGCTT
CCCTCATACTCTTCCTTTTTCAATATTATTGAAGCATTTATCAGGGTTATTGTCTCATGAGCGGATACAT
ATTTGAATGTATTTAGAAAAATAAACAAATAGCTAGCTCACTCGGTCGCTACGCTCCGGGCGTGAGACTG
CGGCGGGCGCTGCGGACACATACAAAGTTACCCACAGATTCCGTGGATAAGCAGGGGACTAACATGTGAG
GCAAAACAGCAGGGCCGCGCCGGTGGCGTTTTTCCATAGGCTCCGCCCTCCTGCCAGAGTTCACATAAAC
AGACGCTTTTCCGGTGCATCTGTGGGAGCCGTGAGGCTCAACCATGAATCTGACAGTACGGGCGAAACCC
GACAGGACTTAAAGATCCCCACCGTTTCCGGCGGGTCGCTCCCTCTTGCGCTCTCCTGTTCCGACCCTGC
CGTTTACCGGATACCTGTTCCGCCTTTCTCCCTTACGGGAAGTGTGGCGCTTTCTCATAGCTCACACACT
GGTATCTCGGCTCGGTGTAGGTCGTTCGCTCCAAGCTGGGCTGTAAGCAAGAACTCCCCGTTCAGCCCGA
CTGCTGCGCCTTATCCGGTAACTGTTCACTTGAGTCCAACCCGGAAAAGCACGGTAAAACGCCACTGGCA
GCAGCCATTGGTAACTGGGAGTTCGCAGAGGATTTGTTTAGCTAAACACGCGGTTGCTCTTGAAGTGTGC
GCCAAAGTCCGGCTACACTGGAAGGACAGATTTGGTTGCTGTGCTCTGCGAAAGCCAGTTACCACGGTTA
AGCAGTTCCCCAACTGACTTAACCTTCGATCAAACCACCTCCCCAGGTGGTTTTTTCGTTTACAGGGCAA
AAGATTACGCGCAGAAAAAAAGGATCTCAAGAAGATCCTTTGATCTTTTCTACTGAACCGCTCTAGATTT
CAGTGCAATTTATCTCTTCAAATGTAGCACCTGAAGTCAGCCCCATACGATATAAGTTGTAATTCTCATG
TTAGTCATGCCCCGCGCCCACCGGAAGGAGCTGACTGGGTTGAAGGCTCTCAAGGGCATCGGTCGAGATC
CCGGTGCCTAATGAGTGAGCTAACTTACATTAATTGCGTTGCGCTCACTGCCCGCTTTCCAGTCGGGAAA
CCTGTCGTGCCAGCTGCATTAATGAATCGGCCAACGCGCGGGGAGAGGCGGTTTGCGTATTGGGCGCCAG
GGTGGTTTTTCTTTTCACCAGTGAGACGGGCAACAGCTGATTGCCCTTCACCGCCTGGCCCTGAGAGAGT
TGCAGCAAGCGGTCCACGCTGGTTTGCCCCAGCAGGCGAAAATCCTGTTTGATGGTGGTTAACGGCGGGA
TATAACATGAGCTGTCTTCGGTATCGTCGTATCCCACTACCGAGATGTCCGCACCAACGCGCAGCCCGGA
CTCGGTAATGGCGCGCATTGCGCCCAGCGCCATCTGATCGTTGGCAACCAGCATCGCAGTGGGAACGATG
CCCTCATTCAGCATTTGCATGGTTTGTTGAAAACCGGACATGGCACTCCAGTCGCCTTCCCGTTCCGCTA
TCGGCTGAATTTGATTGCGAGTGAGATATTTATGCCAGCCAGCCAGACGCAGACGCGCCGAGACAGAACT
TAATGGGCCCGCTAACAGCGCGATTTGCTGGTGACCCAATGCGACCAGATGCTCCACGCCCAGTCGCGTA
CCGTCTTCATGGGAGAAAATAATACTGTTGATGGGTGTCTGGTCAGAGACATCAAGAAATAACGCCGGAA
CATTAGTGCAGGCAGCTTCCACAGCAATGGCATCCTGGTCATCCAGCGGATAGTTAATGATCAGCCCACT
GACGCGTTGCGCGAGAAGATTGTGCACCGCCGCTTTACAGGCTTCGACGCCGCTTCGTTCTACCATCGAC
ACCACCACGCTGGCACCCAGTTGATCGGCGCGAGATTTAATCGCCGCGACAATTTGCGACGGCGCGTGCA
GGGCCAGACTGGAGGTGGCAACGCCAATCAGCAACGACTGTTTGCCCGCCAGTTGTTGTGCCACGCGGTT
GGGAATGTAATTCAGCTCCGCCATCGCCGCTTCCACTTTTTCCCGCGTTTTCGCAGAAACGTGGCTGGCC
TGGTTCACCACGCGGGAAACGGTCTGATAAGAGACACCGGCATACTCTGCGACATCGTATAACGTTACTG
GTTTCACATTCACCACCCTGAATTGACTCTCTTCCGGGCGCTATCATGCCATACCGCGAAAGGTTTTGCG
CCATTCGATGGTGTCCGGGATCTCGACGCTCTCCCTTATGCGACTCCTGCATTAGGAAATTAATACGACT
CACTATAGGGGAATTGTGAGCGGATAACAATTCCCCTGTAGAAATAATTTTGTTTAACTTTAATAAGGAG
ATATACCATGAAACATCACCATCACCATCACCCCATGAGCGATTACGACATCCCCACTACTGAGAATCTT
TATTTTCAGGGCGCCATGGAGGGGTTTAAAGCCAATTTGTCTCTCTTGAGGAGGCCTGGAGAGAAAACTT
ACACACAGCGATGTCGGTTGTTTGTTGGGAATCTACCTGCTGATATCACGGAGGATGAGTTCAAAAGACT
ATTTGCTAAATATGGAGAACCAGGAGAAGTTTTTATCAACAAAGGCAAAGGATTCGGATTTATTAAGCTT
GAATCTAGAGCTTTGGCTGAAATTGCCAAAGCCGAACTGGATGATACACCCATGAGAGGTAGACAGCTTC
GAGTTCGCTTTGCCACACATGCTGCTGCCCTTTCTGTTCGTAATCTTTCACCTTATGTTTCCAATGAACT
GTTGGAAGAAGCCTTTAGCCAATTTGGTCCTATTGAAAGGGCTGTTGTAATAGTGGATGATCGTGGAAGA
TCTACAGGGAAAGGCATTGTTGAATTTGCTTCTAAGCCAGCAGCAAGAAAGGCATTTGAACGATGCAGTG
AAGGTGTTTTCTTACTGACGACAACTCCTCGTCCAGTCATTGTGGAACCACTTGAACAACTAGATGATGA
AGATGGTCTTCCTGAAAAACTTGCCCAGAAGAATCCAATGTATCAAAAGGAGAGAGAAACCCCTCCTCGT
TTTGCCCAGCATGGCACGTTTGAGTACGAATATTCTCAGCGATGGAAGTCTTTGGATGAAATGGAAAAAC
AGCAAAGGGAACAAGTTGAAAAAAACATGAAAGATGCAAAAGACAAATTGGAAAGTGAAATGGAAGATGC
CTATCATGAACATCAGGCAAATCTTTTG
Features (pLannotate 1.2.2; 17 found; start..end, strand, type, name):
     22..63      +  CDS            S-Tag (fragment): affinity and epitope tag derived from pancreatic ribonuclease A
     93..110     +  CDS            SET1 (fragment): solubility-enhancement tag derived from T7 phage gene 10B
    118..165     +  terminator     T7 terminator: transcription terminator for bacteriophage T7 RNA polymerase
    336..1127    -  CDS            SmR: aminoglycoside adenylyltransferase (Murphy, 1985); aadA; confers resistance to spectinomycin and streptomycin
   1128..1219    -  promoter       AmpR promoter: bla
   1267..2005    -  rep_origin     CloDF13 ori: Plasmids containing the CloDF13 (CDF) origin of replication can be propagated in E. coli cells that contain additional plasmids with compatible origins.
   2102..2166    -  CDS            TcR (fragment): tetracycline efflux protein; tet; confers resistance to tetracycline
   2181..2202    -  protein_bind   CAP binding site: CAP binding activates transcription in the presence of cAMP. E. coli catabolite activator protein
   2215..3297    -  CDS            lacI: lac repressor; lacI; The lac repressor binds to the lac operator to inhibit transcription in E. coli. This inhibition can be relieved by adding lactose or isopropyl-β-D-thiogalactopyranoside (IPTG).
   3298..3375    -  promoter       lacI promoter: lacI
   3383..3418    -  CDS            TcR (fragment): tetracycline efflux protein; tet; confers resistance to tetracycline
   3421..3439    +  promoter       T7 promoter: promoter for bacteriophage T7 RNA polymerase
   3440..3464    +  protein_bind   lac operator: The lac repressor binds to the lac operator to inhibit transcription in E. coli. This inhibition can be relieved by adding lactose or isopropyl-β-D-thiogalactopyranoside (IPTG). lac repressor encoded by lacI
   3479..3501    +  RBS            RBS: efficient ribosome binding site from bacteriophage T7 gene 10 (Olins and Rangwala, 1989)
   3514..3532    +  CDS            7xHis (fragment): 6xHis affinity tag
   3561..3581    +  CDS            capTEV™ (fragment): composite tag for in vivo biotinylation, TEV protease cleavage, and 6xHis tagging
   3589..4368    +  CDS            NONO (fragment): NONO_HUMAN - Also known as NRB54. Experimental evidence at protein level: Swiss-Prot protein existence level 1. DNA- and RNA binding protein, involved in several nuclear processes. Binds the conventional octamer sequence in double-stranded DNA. Also binds single-stranded DNA and RNA at a site independent of the duplex site. Involved in pre-mRNA splicing, probably as a heterodimer with SFPQ. Interacts with U5 snRNA, probably by binding to a purine-rich sequence located on the 3' side of U5 snRNA stem 1b. Together with PSPC1, required for the formation of nuclear paraspeckles. The SFPQ-NONO hete
