[The description below was written by a language model from this plasmid's Addgene catalogue record and pLannotate feature annotations shown in this document.]
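Description:
pCDF11-SFPQ(276-535) is a 4,368 bp bacterial expression plasmid built on the pCDF11 backbone, designed to produce a fragment of human SFPQ (splicing factor proline and glutamine rich, also known as PSF) spanning residues 276–535 in E. coli. It replicates from the CloDF13 (CDF) origin, which is compatible with other common origin classes and so allows the plasmid to be maintained alongside a second expression plasmid in the same cell. Selection is through the aadA aminoglycoside adenylyltransferase gene (SmR), which confers spectinomycin and streptomycin resistance and is driven here by the bla (AmpR) promoter.

The expression cassette follows the standard T7/lac layout. A T7 promoter is followed immediately by a lac operator and the phage T7 gene 10 ribosome binding site, and a plasmid-borne lacI gene with its own promoter supplies repressor. Transcription therefore requires a host providing T7 RNA polymerase and is induced with IPTG. The open reading frame begins with a hexahistidine tag followed by a TEV protease recognition site, allowing nickel-affinity purification and subsequent tag removal, and then runs into the roughly 800 bp SFPQ insert. The automated annotation labels this coding region as a NONO fragment. This most likely reflects homology between SFPQ and its paralogue and heterodimer partner NONO rather than a different insert, since the catalogue entry identifies it as SFPQ. Downstream lie residual S-tag and other tag fragments from the vector's cloning region, whose translation status the record does not state, and a T7 terminator. The short TcR fragments flagged are backbone remnants. The associated publication concerns the structure of human SFPQ, which fits use of this plasmid for recombinant protein production for structural and biophysical work.
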