Addgene plasmid #135436: pCDF11-SFPQ(276-535)
Purpose: Expresses SFPQ 276-535 with TEV-cleavable hexahistidine tag
Depositing lab: Charles Bond. Depositing organization: University of Western Australia. Publication: The structure of human SFPQ reveals a coiled-coil mediated polymer essential for functional aggregation in gene regulation. Lee M, Sadowska A, Bekere I, Ho D, Gully BS, Lu Y, Iyer KS, Trewhella J, Fox AH, Bond CS. Nucleic Acids Res. 2015 Apr 20;43(7):3826-40. doi: 10.1093/nar/gkv156. Epub 2015 Mar 12. PubMed 25765647.
Backbone
  Vector backbone: pCDF11
  Backbone manufacturer: EMBL
  Backbone size w/o insert (bp): 3584
  Total vector size (bp): 4368
  Vector type: Bacterial Expression
Growth in bacteria
  Bacterial resistance: Spectinomycin, 50 μg/mL
  Growth temperature: 37°C
  Growth strain: DH5alpha
  Copy number: Unknown
Gene/Insert
  Gene/Insert name: splicing factor proline and glutamine rich
  Species: H. sapiens (human)
  Insert size (bp): 800
  GenBank ID: NM_005066.3 6421
  Entrez Gene: SFPQ (a.k.a. POMP100, PPP1R140, PSF)
  Promoter: T7
  Tag / fusion protein: Hexahistidine (N terminal on insert)
  Cloning method: Unknown
  Sequencing primers: 5′ TAATACGACTCACTATAGGG; 3′ GCTAGTTATTGCTCAGCGG
Terms and licenses: Academic/Nonprofit Terms; Industry Terms: Not Available to Industry
How to cite: pCDF11-SFPQ(276-535) was a gift from Charles Bond (Addgene plasmid # 135436 ; http://n2t.net/addgene:135436 ; RRID:Addgene_135436)
